Addgene plasmid #183695: pCRISPRa_all-in-one
Purpose: (Empty Backbone) Expresses CRISPRa components including dCas9-VP64, Synergistic Activation Mediators (SAM), mCherry, and gRNA expression cassette, blasticidin selective
Depositing lab: Edward Avezov. Depositing organization: University of Cambridge. Publication: Stress-induced protein disaggregation in the endoplasmic reticulum catalysed by BiP. Melo EP, Konno T, Farace I, Awadelkareem MA, Skov LR, Teodoro F, Sancho TP, Paton AW, Paton JC, Fares M, Paulo PMR, Zhang X, Avezov E. Nat Commun. 2022 May 6;13(1):2501. doi: 10.1038/s41467-022-30238-2. PubMed 35523806.
Backbone
  Vector backbone: pEF1
  Vector type: CRISPR
  Selectable markers: Blasticidin
Growth in bacteria
  Bacterial resistance: Ampicillin, 100 μg/mL
  Growth temperature: 37°C
  Growth strain: DH5alpha
  Copy number: Unknown
Gene/Insert
  Gene/Insert name: None
Terms and licenses: Academic/Nonprofit Terms; Industry Terms: Not Available to Industry
Depositor comments: This plasmid also expresses MS2-p65-HSF1 activation domains as CRISPRa synergistic Activation Mediators (SAM) and mCherry
How to cite: pCRISPRa_all-in-one was a gift from Edward Avezov (Addgene plasmid # 183695 ; http://n2t.net/addgene:183695 ; RRID:Addgene_183695)
