[The description below was written by a language model from this plasmid's Addgene catalogue record and pLannotate feature annotations shown in this document.]
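Description:
pCRISPRa_all-in-one is a 12.6 kb mammalian expression plasmid built on a pEF1 backbone that carries every component of the SAM (Synergistic Activation Mediator) CRISPR activation system on one molecule. It is deposited as an empty backbone, meaning no targeting spacer has been inserted into the guide RNA cassette. It is maintained in E. coli through a high-copy ColE1/pUC-type origin with ampicillin resistance, and also carries an f1 origin and leftover lac/lacZα cloning-vector fragments. Selection in mammalian cells is by blasticidin, through the BSD deaminase gene.

The EF-1α core promoter with its intron A is followed by a long series of coding segments on the same strand: MS2 coat protein, a p65 (RelA) activation fragment and the HSF1 C-terminal activation domain, which together form the MS2-p65-HSF1 helper activator. These are followed by mCherry, a nucleoplasmin NLS with catalytically dead S. pyogenes Cas9, and BSD. The record states that dCas9 is fused to VP64, although VP64 is not annotated separately. No linker or 2A-type elements between the segments are annotated either, so how the individual proteins are separated is not stated. The unit ends in a bGH polyadenylation signal, preceded by short HIV-1 nef and truncated LTR fragments that look like remnants of a lentiviral source, as no complete set of lentiviral elements is annotated. A separate human U6 promoter drives a guide RNA scaffold containing two MS2 stem loops, which recruit MS2-p65-HSF1 to the dCas9-VP64 complex at a targeted promoter.

After a spacer is cloned in, the plasmid can be used to activate endogenous gene transcription, with mCherry marking expressing cells and blasticidin enriching for them.
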