Features (pLannotate 1.2.2; 28 found; start..end, strand, type, name):
     20..231     +  promoter       EF-1α core promoter: core promoter for human elongation factor EF-1α
    232..341     +  intron         EF-1α intron A (fragment): intron upstream of the start codon of human EF-1α
    967..1170    +  intron         EF-1α intron A: truncated intron upstream of the start codon of human EF-1α
   1192..1581    +  CDS            CAPSD_BPMS2: Experimental evidence at protein level: Swiss-Prot protein existence level 1. Acts as a translational repressor of viral replicase synthesis late in infection. This latter function is the result of capsid protein interaction with an RNA hairpin which contains the replicase ribosome-binding site. From Escherichia phage MS2 (Bacteriophage MS2).
   1672..2214    +  CDS            Rela (fragment): TF65_MOUSE - Also known as Nfkb3. Experimental evidence at protein level: Swiss-Prot protein existence level 1. NF-kappa-B is a pleiotropic transcription factor present in almost all cell types and is the endpoint of a series of signal transduction events that are initiated by a vast array of stimuli related to many biological processes such as inflammation, immunity, differentiation, cell growth, tumorigenesis and apoptosis. NF-kappa-B is a homo- or heterodimeric complex formed by the Rel-like domain- containing proteins RELA/p65, RELB, NFKB1/p105, NFKB1/p50, REL and NFKB2/p52. The heterodime
   2239..2610    +  CDS            HSF1: C-terminal activation domain from the human heat shock transcription factor HSF1
   2680..3384    +  CDS            mCherry: mCherry is a basic (constitutively fluorescent) red fluorescent protein published in 2004, derived from Discosoma sp.. It is reported to be a very rapidly-maturing monomer with low acid sensitivity.
   3448..3495    +  CDS            nucleoplasmin NLS: bipartite nuclear localization signal from nucleoplasmin
   3495..7596    +  CDS            dCas9 (fragment): catalytically dead mutant of the Cas9 endonuclease from the Streptococcus pyogenes Type II CRISPR/Cas system RNA-guided DNA-binding protein that lacks endonuclease activity due to the D10A mutation in the RuvC catalytic domain and the N863A mutation in the HNH catalytic domain
   7921..8319    +  CDS            BSD: blasticidin S deaminase; Aspergillus terreus BSD; confers resistance to blasticidin
   8320..8457    +  CDS            nef (fragment): NEF_HV1LA - Experimental evidence at protein level: Swiss-Prot protein existence level 1. Extracellular Nef protein targets CD4(+) T-lymphocytes for apoptosis by interacting with CXCR4 surface receptors. From Human immunodeficiency virus type 1 group M subtype B (isolate Lai) (HIV-1).
   8465..8643    +  LTR            5' LTR (truncated): truncated 5' long terminal repeat (LTR) from HIV-1
   8669..8780    +  polyA_signal   bGH poly(A) signal: bovine growth hormone polyadenylation signal
   9234..9252    -  promoter       T3 promoter: promoter for bacteriophage T3 RNA polymerase
   9295..9317    -  protein_bind   lac operator (fragment): The lac repressor binds to the lac operator to inhibit transcription in E. coli. This inhibition can be relieved by adding lactose or isopropyl-β-D-thiogalactopyranoside (IPTG). lac repressor encoded by lacI
   9321..9351    -  promoter       lac promoter: promoter for the E. coli lac operon
   9366..9387    -  protein_bind   CAP binding site: CAP binding activates transcription in the presence of cAMP. E. coli catabolite activator protein
   9400..9492    -  CDS            lacI (fragment): lac repressor; lacI; The lac repressor binds to the lac operator to inhibit transcription in E. coli. This inhibition can be relieved by adding lactose or isopropyl-β-D-thiogalactopyranoside (IPTG).
   9675..10263   -  rep_origin     ori: high-copy-number ColE1/pMB1/pBR322/pUC origin of replication
  10434..11294   -  CDS            AmpR: β-lactamase; bla; confers resistance to ampicillin, carbenicillin, and related antibiotics
  11295..11399   -  promoter       AmpR promoter: bla
  11452..11880   -  rep_origin     f1 ori (sequence partly withheld): f1 bacteriophage origin of replication; arrow indicates direction of (+) strand synthesis
  11885..12022   -  CDS            lacZα (fragment): LacZα fragment of β-galactosidase; lacZ fragment
  12022..12262   +  promoter       U6 promoter: RNA polymerase III promoter for human U6 snRNA
  12320..12338   +  misc_RNA       MS2 stem loop: stem loop that binds the bacteriophage MS2 coat protein
  12349..12385   +  misc_RNA       gRNA scaffold (fragment): guide RNA scaffold for the Streptococcus pyogenes CRISPR/Cas9 system
  12390..12408   +  misc_RNA       MS2 stem loop: stem loop that binds the bacteriophage MS2 coat protein
  12419..12438   +  misc_RNA       gRNA scaffold (fragment): guide RNA scaffold for the Streptococcus pyogenes CRISPR/Cas9 system
>Addgene plasmid #183695 | pCRISPRa_all-in-one | addgene full sequence | sequence record 390323 | Addgene NGS Result
GGCTCCGGTGCCCGTCAGTGGGCAGAGCGCACATCGCCCACAGTCCCCGAGAAGTTGGGGGGAGGGGTCG
GCAATTGAACCGGTGCCTAGAGAAGGTGGCGCGGGGTAAACTGGGAAAGTGATGTCGTGTACTGGCTCCG
CCTTTTTCCCGAGGGTGGGGGAGAACCGTATATAAGTGCAGTAGTCGCCGTGAACGTTCTTTTTCGCAAC
GGGTTTGCCGCCAGAACACAGGTAAGTGCCGTGTGTGGTTCCCGCGGGCCTGGCCTCTTTACGGGTTATG
GCCCTTGCGTGCCTTGAATTACTTCCACCTGGCTGCAGTACGTGATTCTTGATCCCGAGCTTCGGGTTGG
AAGTGGGTGGGAGAGTTCGAGGCCTTGCGCTTAAGGAGCCCCTTCGCCTCGTGCTTGAGTTGAGGCCTGG
CCTGGGCGCTGGGGCCGCCGCGTGCGAATCTGGTGGCACCTTCGCGCCTGTCTCGCTGCTTTCGATAAGT
CTCTAGCCATTTAAAATTTTTGATGACCTGCTGCGACGCTTTTTTTCTGGCAAGATAGTCTTGTAAATGC
GGGCCAAGATCTGCACACTGGTATTTCGGTTTTTGGGGCCGCGGGCGGCGACGGGGCCCGTGCGTCCCAG
CGCACATGTTCGGCGAGGCGGGGCCTGCGAGCGCGGCCACCGAGAATCGGACGGGGGTAGTCTCAAGCTG
GCCGGCCTGCTCTGGTGCCTGGCCTCGCGCCGCCGTGTATCGCCCCGCCCTGGGCGGCAAGGCTGGCCCG
GTCGGCACCAGTTGCGTGAGCGGAAAGATGGCCGCTTCCCGGCCCTGCTGCAGGGAGCTCAAAATGAAGG
ACGCGGCGCTCGGGAGAGCGGGCGGGTGAGTCACCCACACAAAGGAAAAGGGCCTTTCCGTCCTCAGCCG
TCGCTTCATGTGACTCCACGGAGTACCGGGCGCCGTCCAGGCACCTCGATTAGTTCTCGAGCTTTTGGAG
TACGTCGTCTTTAGGTTGGGGGGAGGGGTTTTATGCGATGGAGTTTCCCCACACTGAGTGGGTGGAGACT
GAAGTTAGGCCAGCTTGGCACTTGATGTAATTCTCCTTGGAATTTGCCCTTTTTGAGTTTGGATCTTGGT
TCATTCTCAAGCCTCAGACAGTGGTTCAAAGTTTTTTTCTTCCATTTCAGGTGTCGTGACGTACGGCCAC
CATGGCTTCAAACTTTACTCAGTTCGTGCTCGTGGACAATGGTGGGACAGGGGATGTGACAGTGGCTCCT
TCTAATTTCGCTAATGGGGTGGCAGAGTGGATCAGCTCCAACTCACGGAGCCAGGCCTACAAGGTGACAT
GCAGCGTCAGGCAGTCTAGTGCCCAGAAGAGAAAGTATACCATCAAGGTGGAGGTCCCCAAAGTGGCTAC
CCAGACAGTGGGCGGAGTCGAACTGCCTGTCGCCGCTTGGAGGTCCTACCTGAACATGGAGCTCACTATC
CCAATTTTCGCTACCAATTCTGACTGTGAACTCATCGTGAAGGCAATGCAGGGGCTCCTCAAAGACGGTA
ATCCTATCCCTTCCGCCATCGCCGCTAACTCAGGTATCTACAGCGCTGGAGGAGGTGGAAGCGGAGGAGG
AGGAAGCGGAGGAGGAGGTAGCGGACCTAAGAAAAAGAGGAAGGTGGCGGCCGCTGGATCCCCTTCAGGG
CAGATCAGCAACCAGGCCCTGGCTCTGGCCCCTAGCTCCGCTCCAGTGCTGGCCCAGACTATGGTGCCCT
CTAGTGCTATGGTGCCTCTGGCCCAGCCACCTGCTCCAGCCCCTGTGCTGACCCCAGGACCACCCCAGTC
ACTGAGCGCTCCAGTGCCCAAGTCTACACAGGCCGGCGAGGGGACTCTGAGTGAAGCTCTGCTGCACCTG
CAGTTCGACGCTGATGAGGACCTGGGAGCTCTGCTGGGGAACAGCACCGATCCCGGAGTGTTCACAGATC
TGGCCTCCGTGGACAACTCTGAGTTTCAGCAGCTGCTGAATCAGGGCGTGTCCATGTCTCATAGTACAGC
CGAACCAATGCTGATGGAGTACCCCGAAGCCATTACCCGGCTGGTGACCGGCAGCCAGCGGCCCCCCGAC
CCCGCTCCAACTCCCCTGGGAACCAGCGGCCTGCCTAATGGGCTGTCCGGAGATGAAGACTTCTCAAGCA
TCGCTGATATGGACTTTAGTGCCCTGCTGTCACAGATTTCCTCTAGTGGGCAGGGAGGAGGTGGAAGCGG
CTTCAGCGTGGACACCAGTGCCCTGCTGGACCTGTTCAGCCCCTCGGTGACCGTGCCCGACATGAGCCTG
CCTGACCTTGACAGCAGCCTGGCCAGTATCCAAGAGCTCCTGTCTCCCCAGGAGCCCCCCAGGCCTCCCG
AGGCAGAGAACAGCAGCCCGGATTCAGGGAAGCAGCTGGTGCACTACACAGCGCAGCCGCTGTTCCTGCT
GGACCCCGGCTCCGTGGACACCGGGAGCAACGACCTGCCGGTGCTGTTTGAGCTGGGAGAGGGCTCCTAC
TTCTCCGAAGGGGACGGCTTCGCCGAGGACCCCACCATCTCCCTGCTGACAGGCTCGGAGCCTCCCAAAG
CCAAGGACCCCACTGTCTCCTGTACAGGCAGTGGAGAGGGCAGAGGAAGTCTGCTAACATGCGGTGACGT
CGAGGAGAATCCTGGCCCAGTGAGCAAGGGCGAGGAGGATAACATGGCCATCATCAAGGAGTTCATGCGC
TTCAAGGTGCACATGGAGGGCTCCGTGAACGGCCACGAGTTCGAGATCGAGGGCGAGGGCGAGGGCCGCC
CCTACGAGGGCACCCAGACCGCCAAGCTGAAGGTGACCAAGGGTGGCCCCCTGCCCTTCGCCTGGGACAT
CCTGTCCCCTCAGTTCATGTACGGCTCCAAGGCCTACGTGAAGCACCCCGCCGACATCCCCGACTACTTG
AAGCTGTCCTTCCCCGAGGGCTTCAAGTGGGAGCGCGTGATGAACTTCGAGGACGGCGGCGTGGTGACCG
TGACCCAGGACTCCTCCCTGCAGGACGGCGAGTTCATCTACAAGGTGAAGCTGCGCGGCACCAACTTCCC
CTCCGACGGCCCCGTAATGCAGAAGAAGACCATGGGCTGGGAGGCCTCCTCCGAGCGGATGTACCCCGAG
GACGGCGCCCTGAAGGGCGAGATCAAGCAGAGGCTGAAGCTGAAGGACGGCGGCCACTACGACGCTGAGG
TCAAGACCACCTACAAGGCCAAGAAGCCCGTGCAGCTGCCCGGCGCCTACAACGTCAACATCAAGTTGGA
CATCACCTCCCACAACGAGGACTACACCATCGTGGAACAGTACGAACGCGCCGAGGGCCGCCACTCCACC
GGCGGCATGGACGAGCTGTACAAGGGATCCGGAGAGGGCAGAGGAAGTCTCCTAACATGCGGTGACGTGG
AGGAGAATCCTGGCCCAAAAAGGCCGGCGGCCACGAAAAAGGCCGGCCAGGCAAAAAAGAAAAAGGACAA
GAAGTACAGCATCGGCCTGGCCATCGGCACCAACTCTGTGGGCTGGGCCGTGATCACCGACGAGTACAAG
GTGCCCAGCAAGAAATTCAAGGTGCTGGGCAACACCGACCGGCACAGCATCAAGAAGAACCTGATCGGAG
CCCTGCTGTTCGACAGCGGCGAAACAGCCGAGGCCACCCGGCTGAAGAGAACCGCCAGAAGAAGATACAC
CAGACGGAAGAACCGGATCTGCTATCTGCAAGAGATCTTCAGCAACGAGATGGCCAAGGTGGACGACAGC
TTCTTCCACAGACTGGAAGAGTCCTTCCTGGTGGAAGAGGATAAGAAGCACGAGCGGCACCCCATCTTCG
GCAACATCGTGGACGAGGTGGCCTACCACGAGAAGTACCCCACCATCTACCACCTGAGAAAGAAACTGGT
GGACAGCACCGACAAGGCCGACCTGCGGCTGATCTATCTGGCCCTGGCCCACATGATCAAGTTCCGGGGC
CACTTCCTGATCGAGGGCGACCTGAACCCCGACAACAGCGACGTGGACAAGCTGTTCATCCAGCTGGTGC
AGACCTACAACCAGCTGTTCGAGGAAAACCCCATCAACGCCAGCGGCGTGGACGCCAAGGCCATCCTGTC
TGCCAGACTGAGCAAGAGCAGACGGCTGGAAAATCTGATCGCCCAGCTGCCCGGCGAGAAGAAGAATGGC
CTGTTCGGCAACCTGATTGCCCTGAGCCTGGGCCTGACCCCCAACTTCAAGAGCAACTTCGACCTGGCCG
AGGATGCCAAACTGCAGCTGAGCAAGGACACCTACGACGACGACCTGGACAACCTGCTGGCCCAGATCGG
CGACCAGTACGCCGACCTGTTTCTGGCCGCCAAGAACCTGTCCGACGCCATCCTGCTGAGCGACATCCTG
AGAGTGAACACCGAGATCACCAAGGCCCCCCTGAGCGCCTCTATGATCAAGAGATACGACGAGCACCACC
AGGACCTGACCCTGCTGAAAGCTCTCGTGCGGCAGCAGCTGCCTGAGAAGTACAAAGAGATTTTCTTCGA
CCAGAGCAAGAACGGCTACGCCGGCTACATTGACGGCGGAGCCAGCCAGGAAGAGTTCTACAAGTTCATC
AAGCCCATCCTGGAAAAGATGGACGGCACCGAGGAACTGCTCGTGAAGCTGAACAGAGAGGACCTGCTGC
GGAAGCAGCGGACCTTCGACAACGGCAGCATCCCCCACCAGATCCACCTGGGAGAGCTGCACGCCATTCT
GCGGCGGCAGGAAGATTTTTACCCATTCCTGAAGGACAACCGGGAAAAGATCGAGAAGATCCTGACCTTC
CGCATCCCCTACTACGTGGGCCCTCTGGCCAGGGGAAACAGCAGATTCGCCTGGATGACCAGAAAGAGCG
AGGAAACCATCACCCCCTGGAACTTCGAGGAAGTGGTGGACAAGGGCGCTTCCGCCCAGAGCTTCATCGA
GCGGATGACCAACTTCGATAAGAACCTGCCCAACGAGAAGGTGCTGCCCAAGCACAGCCTGCTGTACGAG
TACTTCACCGTGTATAACGAGCTGACCAAAGTGAAATACGTGACCGAGGGAATGAGAAAGCCCGCCTTCC
TGAGCGGCGAGCAGAAAAAGGCCATCGTGGACCTGCTGTTCAAGACCAACCGGAAAGTGACCGTGAAGCA
GCTGAAAGAGGACTACTTCAAGAAAATCGAGTGCTTCGACTCCGTGGAAATCTCCGGCGTGGAAGATCGG
TTCAACGCCTCCCTGGGCACATACCACGATCTGCTGAAAATTATCAAGGACAAGGACTTCCTGGACAATG
AGGAAAACGAGGACATTCTGGAAGATATCGTGCTGACCCTGACACTGTTTGAGGACAGAGAGATGATCGA
GGAACGGCTGAAAACCTATGCCCACCTGTTCGACGACAAAGTGATGAAGCAGCTGAAGCGGCGGAGATAC
ACCGGCTGGGGCAGGCTGAGCCGGAAGCTGATCAACGGCATCCGGGACAAGCAGTCCGGCAAGACAATCC
TGGATTTCCTGAAGTCCGACGGCTTCGCCAACAGAAACTTCATGCAGCTGATCCACGACGACAGCCTGAC
CTTTAAAGAGGACATCCAGAAAGCCCAGGTGTCCGGCCAGGGCGATAGCCTGCACGAGCACATTGCCAAT
CTGGCCGGCAGCCCCGCCATTAAGAAGGGCATCCTGCAGACAGTGAAGGTGGTGGACGAGCTCGTGAAAG
TGATGGGCCGGCACAAGCCCGAGAACATCGTGATCGAAATGGCCAGAGAGAACCAGACCACCCAGAAGGG
ACAGAAGAACAGCCGCGAGAGAATGAAGCGGATCGAAGAGGGCATCAAAGAGCTGGGCAGCCAGATCCTG
AAAGAACACCCCGTGGAAAACACCCAGCTGCAGAACGAGAAGCTGTACCTGTACTACCTGCAGAATGGGC
GGGATATGTACGTGGACCAGGAACTGGACATCAACCGGCTGTCCGACTACGATGTGGACCACATCGTGCC
TCAGAGCTTTCTGAAGGACGACTCCATCGACAACAAGGTGCTGACCAGAAGCGACAAGGCCCGGGGCAAG
AGCGACAACGTGCCCTCCGAAGAGGTCGTGAAGAAGATGAAGAACTACTGGCGGCAGCTGCTGAACGCCA
AGCTGATTACCCAGAGAAAGTTCGACAATCTGACCAAGGCCGAGAGAGGCGGCCTGAGCGAACTGGATAA
GGCCGGCTTCATCAAGAGACAGCTGGTGGAAACCCGGCAGATCACAAAGCACGTGGCACAGATCCTGGAC
TCCCGGATGAACACTAAGTACGACGAGAATGACAAGCTGATCCGGGAAGTGAAAGTGATCACCCTGAAGT
CCAAGCTGGTGTCCGATTTCCGGAAGGATTTCCAGTTTTACAAAGTGCGCGAGATCAACAACTACCACCA
CGCCCACGACGCCTACCTGAACGCCGTCGTGGGAACCGCCCTGATCAAAAAGTACCCTAAGCTGGAAAGC
GAGTTCGTGTACGGCGACTACAAGGTGTACGACGTGCGGAAGATGATCGCCAAGAGCGAGCAGGAAATCG
GCAAGGCTACCGCCAAGTACTTCTTCTACAGCAACATCATGAACTTTTTCAAGACCGAGATTACCCTGGC
CAACGGCGAGATCCGGAAGCGGCCTCTGATCGAGACAAACGGCGAAACCGGGGAGATCGTGTGGGATAAG
GGCCGGGATTTTGCCACCGTGCGGAAAGTGCTGAGCATGCCCCAAGTGAATATCGTGAAAAAGACCGAGG
TGCAGACAGGCGGCTTCAGCAAAGAGTCTATCCTGCCCAAGAGGAACAGCGATAAGCTGATCGCCAGAAA
GAAGGACTGGGACCCTAAGAAGTACGGCGGCTTCGACAGCCCCACCGTGGCCTATTCTGTGCTGGTGGTG
GCCAAAGTGGAAAAGGGCAAGTCCAAGAAACTGAAGAGTGTGAAAGAGCTGCTGGGGATCACCATCATGG
AAAGAAGCAGCTTCGAGAAGAATCCCATCGACTTTCTGGAAGCCAAGGGCTACAAAGAAGTGAAAAAGGA
CCTGATCATCAAGCTGCCTAAGTACTCCCTGTTCGAGCTGGAAAACGGCCGGAAGAGAATGCTGGCCTCT
GCCGGCGAACTGCAGAAGGGAAACGAACTGGCCCTGCCCTCCAAATATGTGAACTTCCTGTACCTGGCCA
GCCACTATGAGAAGCTGAAGGGCTCCCCCGAGGATAATGAGCAGAAACAGCTGTTTGTGGAACAGCACAA
GCACTACCTGGACGAGATCATCGAGCAGATCAGCGAGTTCTCCAAGAGAGTGATCCTGGCCGACGCTAAT
CTGGACAAAGTGCTGTCCGCCTACAACAAGCACCGGGATAAGCCCATCAGAGAGCAGGCCGAGAATATCA
TCCACCTGTTTACCCTGACCAATCTGGGAGCCCCTGCCGCCTTCAAGTACTTTGACACCACCATCGACCG
GAAGAGGTACACCAGCACCAAAGAGGTGCTGGACGCCACCCTGATCCACCAGAGCATCACCGGCCTGTAC
GAGACACGGATCGACCTGTCTCAGCTGGGAGGCGACAGCGCTGGAGGAGGTGGAAGCGGAGGAGGAGGAA
GCGGAGGAGGAGGTAGCGGACCTAAGAAAAAGAGGAAGGTGGCGGCCGCTGGATCCGGACGGGCTGACGC
ATTGGACGATTTTGATCTGGATATGCTGGGAAGTGACGCCCTCGATGATTTTGACCTTGACATGCTTGGT
TCGGATGCCCTTGATGACTTTGACCTCGACATGCTCGGCAGTGACGCCCTTGATGATTTCGACCTGGACA
TGCTGATTAACTGTACAGGCAGTGGAGAGGGCAGAGGAAGTCTGCTAACATGCGGTGACGTCGAGGAGAA
TCCTGGCCCAATGGCCAAGCCTTTGTCTCAAGAAGAATCCACCCTCATTGAAAGAGCAACGGCTACAATC
AACAGCATCCCCATCTCTGAAGACTACAGCGTCGCCAGCGCAGCTCTCTCTAGCGACGGCCGCATCTTCA
CTGGTGTCAATGTATATCATTTTACTGGGGGACCTTGTGCAGAACTCGTGGTGCTGGGCACTGCTGCTGC
TGCGGCAGCTGGCAACCTGACTTGTATCGTCGCGATCGGAAATGAGAACAGGGGCATCTTGAGCCCCTGC
GGACGGTGCCGACAGGTGCTTCTCGATCTGCATCCTGGGATCAAAGCCATAGTGAAGGACAGTGATGGAC
AGCCGACGGCAGTTGGGATTCGTGAATTGCTGCCCTCTGGTTATGTGTGGGAGGGCTAAGTACCTTTAAG
ACCAATGACTTACAAGGCAGCTGTAGATCTTAGCCACTTTTTAAAAGAAAAGGGGGGACTGGAAGGGCTA
ATTCACTCCCAAAGAAGTCAAGATCTGCTTTTTGCCTGTACTGGGTCTCTCTGGTTAGACCAGAGTCTCT
CTGGTTAGACCAGATCTGAGCCTGGGAGCTCTCTGGCTAACTAGGGAACCCACTGCTTAAGCCTCAATAA
AGCTTGCCTTGAGTGCTTCAAGTAGTGTGTGCCCGTCTGTTGTGTGACTCTGGTAACTAGAGATCCCTCA
GACCCTTTTAGTCAGTGTGGAAAATCTCTAGCAGTTTAAACCCGCTGATCAGCCTCGACTGTGCCTTCTA
GTTGCCAGCCATCTGTTGTTTGCCCCTCCCCCGTGCCTTCCTTGACCCTGGAAGGTGCCACTCCCACTGT
CCTTTCCTAATAAAATGAGGAAATTGCATCGCATTGTCTGAGTAGGTGTCATTCTATTCTGGGGGGTGGG
GTGGGGCAGGACAGCAAGGGGGAGGATTGGGAAGTCAATAGCAGGCATGCTGGGGATGCGGTGGGCTCTA
TGGGCGGCCGTTAATGATATCTATAACAAGAAAATATATATATAATAAGTTATCACGTAAGTAGAACATG
AAATAACAATATAATTATCGTATGAGTTAAATCTTAAAAGTCACGTAAAAGATAATCATGCGTCATTTTG
ACTCACGCGGTCGTTATAGTTCAAAATCAGTGACACTTACCGCATTGACAAGCACGCCTCACGGGAGCTC
CAAGCGGCGACTGAGATGTCCTAAATGCACAGCGACGGATTCGCGCTATTTAGAAAGAGAGAGCAATATT
TCAAGAATGCATGCGTCAATTTTACGCAGACTATCTTTCTAGGGTTAAATTAAGCTTTTGTTCCCTTTAG
TGAGGGTTAATTGCGCGCTTGGCGTAATCATGGTCATAGCTGTTTCCTGTGTGAAATTGTTATCCGCTCA
CAATTCCACACAACATACGAGCCGGGAGCATAAAGTGTAAAGCCTGGGGTGCCTAATGAGTGAGCTAACT
CACATTAATTGCGTTGCGCTCACTGCCCGCTTTCCAGTCGGGAAACCTGTCGTGCCAGCTGCATTAATGA
ATCGGCCAACGCGCGGGGAGAGGCGGTTTGCGTATTGGGCGCTCTTCCGCTTCCTCGCTCACTGACTCGC
TGCGCTCGGTCGTTCGGCTGCGGCGAGCGGTATCAGCTCACTCAAAGGCGGTAATACGGTTATCCACAGA
ATCAGGGGATAACGCAGGAAAGAACATGTGAGCAAAAGGCCAGCAAAAGGCCAGGAACCGTAAAAAGGCC
GCGTTGCTGGCGTTTTTCCATAGGCTCCGCCCCCCTGACGAGCATCACAAAAATCGACGCTCAAGTCAGA
GGTGGCGAAACCCGACAGGACTATAAAGATACCAGGCGTTTCCCCCTGGAAGCTCCCTCGTGCGCTCTCC
TGTTCCGACCCTGCCGCTTACCGGATACCTGTCCGCCTTTCTCCCTTCGGGAAGCGTGGCGCTTTCTCAT
AGCTCACGCTGTAGGTATCTCAGTTCGGTGTAGGTCGTTCGCTCCAAGCTGGGCTGTGTGCACGAACCCC
CCGTTCAGCCCGACCGCTGCGCCTTATCCGGTAACTATCGTCTTGAGTCCAACCCGGTAAGACACGACTT
ATCGCCACTGGCAGCAGCCACTGGTAACAGGATTAGCAGAGCGAGGTATGTAGGCGGTGCTACAGAGTTC
TTGAAGTGGTGGCCTAACTACGGCTACACTAGAAGAACAGTATTTGGTATCTGCGCTCTGCTGAAGCCAG
TTACCTTCGGAAAAAGAGTTGGTAGCTCTTGATCCGGCAAACAAACCACCGCTGGTAGCGGTGGTTTTTT
TGTTTGCAAGCAGCAGATTACGCGCAGAAAAAAAGGATCTCAAGAAGATCCTTTGATCTTTTCTACGGGG
TCTGACGCTCAGTGGAACGAAAACTCACGTTAAGGGATTTTGGTCATGAGATTATCAAAAAGGATCTTCA
CCTAGATCCTTTTAAATTAAAAATGAAGTTTTAAATCAATCTAAAGTATATATGAGTAAACTTGGTCTGA
CAGTTACCAATGCTTAATCAGTGAGGCACCTATCTCAGCGATCTGTCTATTTCGTTCATCCATAGTTGCC
TGACTCCCCGTCGTGTAGATAACTACGATACGGGAGGGCTTACCATCTGGCCCCAGTGCTGCAATGATAC
CGCGAGACCCACGCTCACCGGCTCCAGATTTATCAGCAATAAACCAGCCAGCCGGAAGGGCCGAGCGCAG
AAGTGGTCCTGCAACTTTATCCGCCTCCATCCAGTCTATTAATTGTTGCCGGGAAGCTAGAGTAAGTAGT
TCGCCAGTTAATAGTTTGCGCAACGTTGTTGCCATTGCTACAGGCATCGTGGTGTCACGCTCGTCGTTTG
GTATGGCTTCATTCAGCTCCGGTTCCCAACGATCAAGGCGAGTTACATGATCCCCCATGTTGTGCAAAAA
AGCGGTTAGCTCCTTCGGTCCTCCGATCGTTGTCAGAAGTAAGTTGGCCGCAGTGTTATCACTCATGGTT
ATGGCAGCACTGCATAATTCTCTTACTGTCATGCCATCCGTAAGATGCTTTTCTGTGACTGGTGAGTACT
CAACCAAGTCATTCTGAGAATAGTGTATGCGGCGACCGAGTTGCTCTTGCCCGGCGTCAATACGGGATAA
TACCGCGCCACATAGCAGAACTTTAAAAGTGCTCATCATTGGAAAACGTTCTTCGGGGCGAAAACTCTCA
AGGATCTTACCGCTGTTGAGATCCAGTTCGATGTAACCCACTCGTGCACCCAACTGATCTTCAGCATCTT
TTACTTTCACCAGCGTTTCTGGGTGAGCAAAAACAGGAAGGCAAAATGCCGCAAAAAAGGGAATAAGGGC
GACACGGAAATGTTGAATACTCATACTCTTCCTTTTTCAATATTATTGAAGCATTTATCAGGGTTATTGT
CTCATGAGCGGATACATATTTGAATGTATTTAGAAAAATAAACAAATAGGGGTTCCGCGCACATTTCCCC
GAAAAGTGCCACCTAAATTGTAAGCGTTAATATTTTGTTAAAATTCGCGTTAAATTTTTGTTAAATCAGC
TCATTTTTTAACCAATAGGCCGAAATCGGCAAAATCCCTTATAAATCAAAAGAATAGACCGAGATAGGGT
[37 nt withheld, positions 11551-11587]
AAAGAACGTGGACTCCAACGTCAAAGG
[49 nt withheld, positions 11615-11663]
T
[91 nt withheld, positions 11665-11755]
G
[124 nt withheld, positions 11757-11880]
CCCATTCGCCATTCAGGCTGCGCAACTGTTGGGAAGGGCGATCGGTGCGGGCCTCTTCGCTATTACGCCA
GCTGGCGAAAGGGGGATGTGCTGCAAGGCGATTAAGTTGGGTAACGCCAGGGTTTTCCCAGTCACGACGT
TGAGGGCCTATTTCCCATGATTCCTTCATATTTGCATATACGATACAAGGCTGTTAGAGAGATAATTAGA
ATTAATTTGACTGTAAACACAAAGATATTAGTACAAAATACGTGACGTAGAAAGTAATAATTTCTTGGGT
AGTTTGCAGTTTTAAAATTATGTTTTAAAATGGACTATCATATGCTTACCGTAACTTGAAAGTATTTCGA
TTTCTTGGCTTTATATATCTTGTGGAAAGGACGAAACACCGGAGACGTTATATTCCAAAGTGTAAACGTC
TCGTTTTAGAGCTAGGCCAACATGAGGATCACCCATGTCTGCAGGGCCTAGCAAGTTAAAATAAGGCTAG
TCCGTTATCAACTTGGCCAACATGAGGATCACCCATGTCTGCAGGGCCAAGTGGCACCGAGTCGGTGCTT
TTTTTGCTTTGTTACTTTATAGAAGAAATTTTGAGTTTTTGTTTTTTTTTAATAAATAAATAAACATAAA
TAAATTGTTTGTTGAATTTATTATTAGTATGTAAGTGTAAATATAATAAAACTTAATATCTATTCAAATT
AATAAA
